>Addgene plasmid #212928 | pYSD141 | addgene full sequence | sequence record 421715 | Addgene NGS Result
CCCTGAATTCGCATCTAGAACGGGGTCATCACGGCTCATCATGCGCCAAACAAATGTGTGCAATACACGC
TCGGATGACTGCATGATGACCGCACTGACTGGGGACAGCAGATCCACCTAAGCCTGTGAGAGAAGCAGAC
ACCCGACAGATCAAGGCAGTTACGTCTCACCAAACCAGATGTCAACACAGCTACAACGCCTTGCCAACAG
GGAGTTCTTCAGAGACATGGAGGCTCAAAACGAAATTATTGACAGCCTAGACATCAATAGTCATACAACA
GAAAGCGACCACCCAACTTTGGCTGATAATAGCGTATAAACAATGCATACTTTGTACGTTCAAAATACAA
TGCAGTAGATATATTTATGCATATTACATATAATACATATCACATAGGAAGCAACAGGCGCGTTGGACTT
TTAATTTTCGAGGACCGCGAATCCTTACATCACACCCAATCCCCCACAAGTGATCCCCCACACACCATAG
CTTCAAAATGTTTCTACTCCTTTTTTACTCTTCCAGATTTTCTCGGACTCCGCGCATCGCCGTACCACTT
CAAAACACCCAAGCACAGCATACTAAATTTCCCCTCTTTCTTCCTCTAGGGTGTCGTTAATTACCCGTAC
TAAAGGTTTGGAAAAGAAAAAAGACACCGCCTCGTTTCTTTTTCTTCGTCGAAAAAGGCAATAAAAATTT
TTATCACGTTTCTTTTTCTTGAAAATTTTTTTTTTTGATTTTTTTCTCTTTCGATGACCTCCCATTGATA
TTTAAGTTAATAAACGGTCATCAATTTCTCAAGTTTCAGTTTCATTTTTCTTGTTCTATTACAACTTTTT
TTACTTCTTGCTCATTAGAAAGAAAGCATAGCAATCTAATCTAAGTTTTAATTACAAAAGATCTATGATG
CAGTTACTTCGCTGTTTTTCAATATTTTCTGTTATTGCTTCAGTTCTTGCTGTGTCCAAAGGAGAGGAGT
TAATCAAGGAAAACATGAGAATGAAAGTTGTCATGGAGGGCTCCGTTAATGGTCACCAATTCAAGTGTAC
AGGGGAAGGTGAAGGTAATCCTTACATGGGTACACAAACTATGAGAATTAAAGTAATTGAAGGCGGACCA
CTACCATTTGCATTTGACATTCTGGCAACGTCATTCATGTACGGATCACGAACTTTCATCAAGTACCCTA
AAGGTATACCAGACTTTTTCAAGCAATCTTTTCCAGAGGGTTTTACATGGGAAAGGGTTACAAGATACGA
AGATGGGGGTGTCGTCACAGTTATGCAAGATACTTCATTAGAAGATGGCTGCCTTGTCTATCATGTGCAA
GTAAGAGGGGTGAATTTTCCTTCTAACGGACCTGTGATGCAGAAAAAGACCAAAGGTTGGGAACCAAATA
CTGAAATGATGTACCCAGCTGATGGAGGTTTGAGAGGCTACACACACATGGCGCTTAAAGTTGATGGTGG
AGGTCATTTGTCTTGTAGTTTTGTTACCACTTATCGTTCTAAAAAGACTGTTGGCAATATCAAAATGCCA
GGAATACATGCTGTAGACCACAGACTAGAAAGACTCGAAGAGAGCGATAACGAAATGTTCGTTGTACAGA
GAGAGCATGCCGTAGCCAAATTTGCTGGCTTAGGCGGTGGTATGGATGAATTGTATAAGGGATCCGATTA
CAAGGACGATGATGATAAGGACTACAAAGATGATGATGACAAAGATTATAAGGACGATGATGATAAAGGT
CATCATCATCATCATCACTAACTCGAGTGGCATAAAGCAATCTTGATGAGGATAATGATTTTTTTTTGAA
TATACATAAATACTACCGTTTTTCTGCTAGATTTTGTGATGACGTAAATAAGTACATATTACTTTTTAAG
CCAAGACAAGATTAAGCATTAACTTTACCCTTTTCTTTCTAAGTTTCAATATTAGTTATCACTGTTTAAA
AGTTATGGCGAGAACGTCGGCGGTTAAAATATATTACCCTGAACGGCTGGATGTGAGACGATAAATCGCA
GCCAAGTGAGTGAATAGATGACGCACCACGGTCAGACACGGCCACATCGTATCTCACAGGAGCAAGCGCG
ATAGGAGCACTCACACATAGTACGGTGATCCGCTGACTCCTTTGCCCAAATAAGACGTGAGCCACTAGTG
CACTGCAGTACATCGAGGAGAACTTCTAGTATATCTACATACCTAATATTATTGCCTTATTAAAAATGGA
ATCCCAACAATTACATCAAAATCCACATTCTCTTCAAAATCAATTGTCCTGTACTTCCTTGTTCATGTGT
GTTCAAAAACGTTATATTTATAGGATAATTATACTCTATTTCTCAACAAGTAATTGGTTGTTTGGCCGAG
CGGTCTAAGGCGCCTGATTCAAGAAATATCTTGACCGCAGTTAACTGTGGGAATACTCAGGTATCGTAAG
ATGCAAGAGTTCGAATCTCTTAGCAACCATTATTTTTTTCCTCAACATAACGAGAACACACAGGGGCGCT
ATCGCACAGAATCAAATTCGATGACTGGAAATTTTTTGTTAATTTCAGAGGTCGCCTGACGCATATACCT
TTTTCAACTGAAAAATTGGGAGAAAAAGGAAAGGTGAGAGCGCCGGAACCGGCTTTTCATATAGAATAGA
GAAGCGTTCATGACTAAATGCTTGCATCACAATACTTGAAGTTGACAATATTATTTAAGGACCTATTGTT
TTTTCCAATAGGTGGTTAGCAATCGTCTTACTTTCTAACTTTTCTTACCTTTTACATTTCAGCAATATAT
ATATATATATTTCAAGGATATACCATTCTAATGTCTGCCCCTAAGAAGATCGTCGTTTTGCCAGGTGACC
ACGTTGGTCAAGAAATCACAGCCGAAGCCATTAAGGTTCTTAAAGCTATTTCTGATGTTCGTTCCAATGT
CAAGTTCGATTTCGAAAATCATTTAATTGGTGGTGCTGCTATCGATGCTACAGGTGTTCCACTTCCAGAT
GAGGCGCTGGAAGCCTCCAAGAAGGCTGATGCCGTTTTGTTAGGTGCTGTGGGTGGTCCTAAATGGGGAA
CCGGTAGTGTTAGACCTGAACAAGGTTTACTAAAAATCCGTAAAGAACTTCAATTGTACGCCAACTTAAG
ACCATGTAACTTTGCATCCGACTCTCTTTTAGACTTATCTCCAATCAAGCCACAATTTGCTAAAGGTACT
GACTTCGTTGTTGTCAGAGAATTAGTGGGAGGTATTTACTTTGGTAAGAGAAAGGAGGACGATGGTGATG
GTGTCGCTTGGGATAGTGAACAATACACCGTTCCAGAAGTGCAAAGAATCACAAGAATGGCCGCTTTCAT
GGCCCTACAACATGAGCCACCATTGCCTATTTGGTCCTTGGATAAAGCTAATGTTTTGGCCTCTTCAAGA
TTATGGAGAAAAACTGTGGAGGAAACCATCAAGAACGAATTTCCTACATTGAAGGTTCAACATCAATTGA
TTGATTCTGCCGCCATGATCCTAGTTAAGAACCCAACCCACCTAAATGGTATTATAATCACCAGCAACAT
GTTTGGTGATATCATCTCCGATGAAGCCTCCGTTATCCCAGGTTCCTTGGGTTTGTTGCCATCTGCGTCC
TTGGCCTCTTTGCCAGACAAGAACACCGCATTTGGTTTGTACGAACCATGCCACGGTTCTGCTCCAGATT
TGCCAAAGAATAAGGTCAACCCTATCGCCACTATCTTGTCTGCTGCAATGATGTTGAAATTGTCATTGAA
CTTGCCTGAAGAAGGTAAGGCCATTGAAGATGCAGTTAAAAAGGTTTTGGATGCAGGTATCAGAACTGGT
GATTTAGGTGGTTCCAACAGTACCACCGAAGTCGGTGATGCTGTCGCCGAAGAAGTTAAGAAAATCCTTG
CTTAACCTGGAGGACCCTTCTCTTTAGACTATTCTACTCTTATGCACGTAAAAAATTCTAGGAAATATGT
ATTAACTAGGAGTAAAATAACCGGCTAGTGGCATTCATATAGCCGTCTGTTTACATCTACATCACACATT
TCGAGTGTATATCTCGCAACGTTGGCGTTAAATAGGCAGGAGTATCACGTGCTATAAAAATAATTATAAT
TTAAATTTTTTAATATAAATATATAAATTAAAAATAGAAAGTAAAAAAAGAAATTAAAGAAAAAATAGTT
TTTGTTTTCCGAAGATGTAAAAGACTCTAGGGGGATCGCCAACAAATACTACCTTTTATCTTGCTCTTCC
TGCTCTCAGGTATTAATGCCGAATTGTTTCATCTTGTCTGTGTAGAAAACCACACACGAAAATCCTGTGA
TTTTACATTTTACTTATCGTTAATCGAATGTATATCTATTTAATCTGCTTTTCTTGTCTAATAAATATAT
ATGTAAAGTACGCTTTTTGTTGAAATTTTTTAAACCTTTGTTTATTTTTTTTTCTTCATTCCGTAACTCT
TCTACCTTCTTTATTTACTTTCTAAAATCCAAATACAAAACATAAAAATAAATAAACACAGAGTAAATTC
CCAAATTATTCCATCATTAAAAGATACGAGGCGCGTGTAAGTTACAGGCAAGCGATCCGTCCCGAGCGGC
CGCGATTATCAAAAAGGATCTTCACCTAGATCCTTTTAAATTAAAAATGAAGTTTTAAATCAATCTAAAG
TATATATGAGTAAACTTGGTCTGACAGTTACCAATGCTTAATCAGTGAGGCACCTATCTCAGCGATCTGT
CTATTTCGTTCATCCATAGTTGCCTGACTCCCCGTCGTGTAGATAACTACGATACGGGAGGGCTTACCAT
CTGGCCCCAGTGCTGCAATGATACCGCGGGACCCACGCTCACCGGCTCCAGATTTATCAGCAATAAACCA
GCCAGCCGGAAGGGCCGAGCGCAGAAGTGGTCCTGCAACTTTATCCGCCTCCATCCAGTCTATTAATTGT
TGCCGGGAAGCTAGAGTAAGTAGTTCGCCAGTTAATAGTTTGCGCAACGTTGTTGCCATTGCTACAGGCA
TCGTGGTGTCACGCTCGTCGTTTGGTATGGCTTCATTCAGCTCCGGTTCCCAACGATCAAGGCGAGTTAC
ATGATCCCCCATGTTGTGCAAAAAAGCGGTTAGCTCCTTCGGTCCTCCGATCGTTGTCAGAAGTAAGTTG
GCCGCAGTGTTATCACTCATGGTTATGGCAGCACTGCATAATTCTCTTACTGTCATGCCATCCGTAAGAT
GCTTTTCTGTGACTGGTGAGTACTCAACCAAGTCATTCTGAGAATAGTGTATGCGGCGACCGAGTTGCTC
TTGCCCGGCGTCAATACGGGATAATACCGCGCCACATAGCAGAACTTTAAAAGTGCTCATCATTGGAAAA
CGTTCTTCGGGGCGAAAACTCTCAAGGATCTTACCGCTGTTGAGATCCAGTTCGATGTAACCCACTCGTG
CACCCAACTGATCTTCAGCATCTTTTACTTTCACCAGCGTTTCTGGGTGAGCAAAAACAGGAAGGCAAAA
TGCCGCAAAAAAGGGAATAAGGGCGACACGGAAATGTTGAATACTCATACTCTTCCTTTTTCAATATTAT
TGAAGCATTTATCAGGGTTATTGTCTCATGAGCGGATACATATTTGAATGTATTTAGAAAAATAAACAAA
TAGGGGTTCCGCGCACATTTCCCCGAAAAGTGCCACCTGTCATGACCAAAATCCCTTAACGTGAGTTTTC
GTTCCACTGAGCGTCAGACCCCGTAGAAAAGATCAAAGGATCTTCTTGAGATCCTTTTTTTCTGCGCGTA
ATCTGCTGCTTGCAAACAAAAAAACCACCGCTACCAGCGGTGGTTTGTTTGCCGGATCAAGAGCTACCAA
CTCTTTTTCCGAAGGTAACTGGCTTCAGCAGAGCGCAGATACCAAATACTGTTCTTCTAGTGTAGCCGTA
GTTAGGCCACCACTTCAAGAACTCTGTAGCACCGCCTACATACCTCGCTCTGCTAATCCTGTTACCAGTG
GCTGCTGCCAGTGGCGATAAGTCGTGTCTTACCGGGTTGGACTCAAGACGATAGTTACCGGATAAGGCGC
AGCGGTCGGGCTGAACGGGGGGTTCGTGCACACAGCCCAGCTTGGAGCGAACGACCTACACCGAACTGAG
ATACCTACAGCGTGAGCTATGAGAAAGCGCCACGCTTCCCGAAGGGAGAAAGGCGGACAGGTATCCGGTA
AGCGGCAGGGTCGGAACAGGAGAGCGCACGAGGGAGCTTCCAGGGGGAAACGCCTGGTATCTTTATAGTC
CTGTCGGGTTTCGCCACCTCTGACTTGAGCGTCGATTTTTGTGATGCTCGTCAGGGGGGCGGAGCCTATG
GAAAAACGCCAGCAACGCGGCCTTTTTACGGTTCCTGGCCTTTTGCTGGCCTTTTGCTCACATGTTCTTT
CCTGCGTTATCCCCTGATTCTGTGGATAACCGTGCGGCCGC
Features (pLannotate 1.2.2; 14 found; start..end, strand, type, name):
    167..316     +  CDS            MRL1 (fragment): MRL1_YEAST - Experimental evidence at protein level: Swiss-Prot protein existence level 1. Sorting receptor involved in the transport of vacuolar enzymes from the Golgi complex to the vacuole. Involved in the delivery and maturation of PEP4 (vacuolar proteinase A) and PRB1 (vacuolar proteinase B). From Saccharomyces cerevisiae (strain ATCC 204508 / S288c) (Baker's yeast).
    478..885     +  promoter       TEF1 promoter: S. cerevisiae TEF1; promoter for EF-1α
    908..961     +  CDS            AGA2 (fragment): AGA2_YEAST - Experimental evidence at protein level: Swiss-Prot protein existence level 1. Receptor binding subunit of the a-agglutinin heterodimer. S.cerevisiae a and alpha cells express the complementary cell surface glycoproteins a-agglutinin and alpha-agglutinin, respectively, which interact with one another to promote cellular aggregation during mating. From Saccharomyces cerevisiae (strain ATCC 204508 / S288c) (Baker's yeast).
    962..1669    +  CDS            mRuby2: mRuby2 is a basic (constitutively fluorescent) red fluorescent protein published in 2012, derived from Entacmaea quadricolor. It has moderate acid sensitivity.
   1682..1716    +  CDS            3xFLAG (fragment): three tandem FLAG® epitope tags
   1727..1743    +  CDS            3xFLAG (fragment): three tandem FLAG® epitope tags
   1751..1767    +  CDS            capTEV™ (fragment): composite tag for in vivo biotinylation, TEV protease cleavage, and 6xHis tagging
   2206..2283    +  CDS            YO192_YEAST (fragment): Experimental evidence at protein level: Swiss-Prot protein existence level 1. From Saccharomyces cerevisiae (strain ATCC 204508 / S288c) (Baker's yeast).
   2423..2830    +  promoter       LEU2 promoter: S. cerevisiae LEU2
   2831..3922    +  CDS            LEU2: LEU3_YEAST - Experimental evidence at protein level: Swiss-Prot protein existence level 1. Catalyzes the oxidation of 3-carboxy-2-hydroxy-4- methylpentanoate (3-isopropylmalate) to 3-carboxy-4-methyl-2- oxopentanoate. The product decarboxylates to 4-methyl-2 oxopentanoate. From Saccharomyces cerevisiae (strain ATCC 204508 / S288c) (Baker's yeast).
   4104..4607    +  misc_feature   CEN/ARS: S. cerevisiae CEN6 centromere fused to an autonomously replicating sequence
   4718..5578    -  CDS            AmpR: β-lactamase; bla; confers resistance to ampicillin, carbenicillin, and related antibiotics
   5579..5683    -  promoter       AmpR promoter: bla
   5786..6374    +  rep_origin     ori: high-copy-number ColE1/pMB1/pBR322/pUC origin of replication
