[The description below was written by a language model from this plasmid's Addgene catalogue record and pLannotate feature annotations shown in this document.]
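Description:
pYSD141 is a yeast expression plasmid built on the pYSD099 backbone as part of an expansion of the Yeast Modular Cloning (MoClo) toolkit aimed at optimising heterologous protein secretion and surface display in Saccharomyces cerevisiae. It is a shuttle vector. In E. coli it replicates from a high-copy ColE1/pUC-type origin and is selected through the β-lactamase (AmpR) gene under its own promoter. In yeast it is maintained through a CEN/ARS element (CEN6 centromere fused to an autonomously replicating sequence), which gives stable, low-copy segregation. Yeast selection uses the LEU2 gene with its native promoter, which complements leucine auxotrophy.

The expression cassette was assembled by BsaI Golden Gate cloning, which destroyed the flanking sites. The constitutive S. cerevisiae TEF1 promoter drives a short fragment of AGA2 corresponding to the Aga2 signal peptide (the 3a' part), joined directly to the coding sequence of mRuby2, a red fluorescent protein derived from Entacmaea quadricolor (the 3b' part). The signal peptide should direct the reporter into the secretory pathway. Downstream of mRuby2, the automated annotation picks up short partial matches to 3xFLAG and to a TEV/His composite tag, suggesting C-terminal epitope or affinity tag sequence, although the catalogue entry does not describe these. The record names tTDH1 as the terminator, but it is not annotated in the feature table. The small MRL1 and YO192 fragments are probably incidental matches within yeast-derived flanking or regulatory sequence. The construct appears suited to serve as a fluorescent reporter for evaluating signal-peptide-driven secretion within this toolkit.
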