Addgene plasmid #212928: pYSD141
Purpose: Encodes the mRuby2 fluorescent protein (Part3b') with the Aga2 signal peptide (Part3a') assembled with S. cerevisiae pTEF1 promoter, tTDH1 terminator, LEU2 selectable marker and CEN/ARS yeast origin.
Depositing lab: Paul Young. Depositing organization: University College Cork. Publication: A Yeast Modular Cloning (MoClo) Toolkit Expansion for Optimization of Heterologous Protein Secretion and Surface Display in Saccharomyces cerevisiae. O'Riordan NM, Juric V, O'Neill SK, Roche AP, Young PW. ACS Synth Biol. 2024 Mar 14. doi: 10.1021/acssynbio.3c00743. PubMed 38483353.
Backbone
  Vector backbone: pYSD099
  Vector type: Yeast Expression
  Selectable markers: LEU2
Growth in bacteria
  Bacterial resistance: Ampicillin, 100 μg/mL
  Growth temperature: 37°C
  Growth strain: DH5alpha
  Copy number: High Copy
Gene/Insert
  Gene/Insert name: mRuby2
  Species: S. cerevisiae (budding yeast); Entacmaea quadricolor
  Cloning method: Restriction Enzyme; 5′ cloning site BsaI (destroyed during cloning); 3′ cloning site BsaI (destroyed during cloning)
Terms and licenses: Academic/Nonprofit Terms; Industry Terms: Not Available to Industry
How to cite: pYSD141 was a gift from Paul Young (Addgene plasmid # 212928 ; http://n2t.net/addgene:212928 ; RRID:Addgene_212928)
